>Addgene plasmid #175136 | pLV V5-Nesprin-3 | addgene full sequence | sequence record 352023 | Addgene NGS Result
TGGAAGGGCTAATTCACTCCCAAAGAAGACAAGATATCCTTGATCTGTGGATCTACCACACACAAGGCTA
CTTCCCTGATTAGCAGAACTACACACCAGGGCCAGGGGTCAGATATCCACTGACCTTTGGATGGTGCTAC
AAGCTAGTACCAGTTGAGCCAGATAAGGTAGAAGAGGCCAATAAAGGAGAGAACACCAGCTTGTTACACC
CTGTGAGCCTGCATGGGATGGATGACCCGGAGAGAGAAGTGTTAGAGTGGAGGTTTGACAGCCGCCTAGC
ATTTCATCACGTGGCCCGAGAGCTGCATCCGGAGTACTTCAAGAACTGCTGATATCGAGCTTGCTACAAG
GGACTTTCCGCTGGGGACTTTCCAGGGAGGCGTGGCCTGGGCGGGACTGGGGAGTGGCGAGCCCTCAGAT
CCTGCATATAAGCAGCTGCTTTTTGCCTGTACTGGGTCTCTCTGGTTAGACCAGATCTGAGCCTGGGAGC
TCTCTGGCTAACTAGGGAACCCACTGCTTAAGCCTCAATAAAGCTTGCCTTGAGTGCTTCAAGTAGTGTG
TGCCCGTCTGTTGTGTGACTCTGGTAACTAGAGATCCCTCAGACCCTTTTAGTCAGTGTGGAAAATCTCT
AGCAGTGGCGCCCGAACAGGGACTTGAAAGCGAAAGGGAAACCAGAGGAGCTCTCTCGACGCAGGACTCG
GCTTGCTGAAGCGCGCACGGCAAGAGGCGAGGGGCGGCGACTGGTGAGTACGCCAAAAATTTTGACTAGC
GGAGGCTAGAAGGAGAGAGATGGGTGCGAGAGCGTCAGTATTAAGCGGGGGAGAATTAGATCGCGATGGG
AAAAAATTCGGTTAAGGCCAGGGGGAAAGAAAAAATATAAATTAAAACATATAGTATGGGCAAGCAGGGA
GCTAGAACGATTCGCAGTTAATCCTGGCCTGTTAGAAACATCAGAAGGCTGTAGACAAATACTGGGACAG
CTACAACCATCCCTTCAGACAGGATCAGAAGAACTTAGATCATTATATAATACAGTAGCAACCCTCTATT
GTGTGCATCAAAGGATAGAGATAAAAGACACCAAGGAAGCTTTAGACAAGATAGAGGAAGAGCAAAACAA
AAGTAAGACCACCGCACAGCAAGCGGCCGGCCGCTGATCTTCAGACCTGGAGGAGGAGATATGAGGGACA
ATTGGAGAAGTGAATTATATAAATATAAAGTAGTAAAAATTGAACCATTAGGAGTAGCACCCACCAAGGC
AAAGAGAAGAGTGGTGCAGAGAGAAAAAAGAGCAGTGGGAATAGGAGCTTTGTTCCTTGGGTTCTTGGGA
GCAGCAGGAAGCACTATGGGCGCAGCGTCAATGACGCTGACGGTACAGGCCAGACAATTATTGTCTGGTA
TAGTGCAGCAGCAGAACAATTTGCTGAGGGCTATTGAGGCGCAACAGCATCTGTTGCAACTCACAGTCTG
GGGCATCAAGCAGCTCCAGGCAAGAATCCTGGCTGTGGAAAGATACCTAAAGGATCAACAGCTCCTGGGG
ATTTGGGGTTGCTCTGGAAAACTCATTTGCACCACTGCTGTGCCTTGGAATGCTAGTTGGAGTAATAAAT
CTCTGGAACAGATTTGGAATCACACGACCTGGATGGAGTGGGACAGAGAAATTAACAATTACACAAGCTT
AATACACTCCTTAATTGAAGAATCGCAAAACCAGCAAGAAAAGAATGAACAAGAATTATTGGAATTAGAT
AAATGGGCAAGTTTGTGGAATTGGTTTAACATAACAAATTGGCTGTGGTATATAAAATTATTCATAATGA
TAGTAGGAGGCTTGGTAGGTTTAAGAATAGTTTTTGCTGTACTTTCTATAGTGAATAGAGTTAGGCAGGG
ATATTCACCATTATCGTTTCAGACCCACCTCCCAACCCCGAGGGGACCCGACAGGCCCGAAGGAATAGAA
GAAGAAGGTGGAGAGAGAGACAGAGACAGATCCATTCGATTAGTGAACGGATCTCGACGGTATCGCCTTT
AAAAGAAAAGGGGGGATTGGGGGGTACAGTGCAGGGGAAAGAATAGTAGACATAATAGCAACAGACATAC
AAACTAAAGAATTACAAAAACAAATTACAAAAATTCAAAATTTTCGGGTTTATTACAGGGACAGCAGAGA
TCCAGTTTATCGATGAGGCCCTTTCGTCTTCACTCGAGGTGCCCGTCAGTGGGCAGAGCGCACATCGCCC
ACAGTCCCCGAGAAGTTGGGGGGAGGGGTCGGCAATTGAACCGGTGCCTAGAGAAGGTGGCGCGGGGTAA
ACTGGGAAAGTGATGTCGTGTACTGGCTCCGCCTTTTTCCCGAGGGTGGGGGAGAACCGTATATAAGTGC
AGTAGTCGCCGTGAACGTTCTTTTTCGCAACGGGTTTGCCGCCAGAACACAGGTAAGTGCCGTGTGTGGT
TCCCGCGGGCCTGGCCTCTTTACGGGTTATGGCCCTTGCGTGCCTTGAATTACTTCCACCTGGCTGCAGT
ACGTGATTCTTGATCCCGAGCTTCGGGTTGGAAGTGGGTGGGAGAGTTCGAGGCCTTGCGCTTAAGGAGC
CCCTTCGCCTCGTGCTTGAGTTGAGGCCTGGCCTGGGCGCTGGGGCCGCCGCGTGCGAATCTGGTGGCAC
CTTCGCGCCTGTCTCGCTGCTTTCGATAAGTCTCTAGCCATTTAAAATTTTTGATGACCTGCTGCGACGC
TTTTTTTCTGGCAAGATAGTCTTGTAAATGCGGGCCAAGATCTGCACACTGGTATTTCGGTTTTTGGGGC
CGCGGGCGGCGACGGGGCCCGTGCGTCCCAGCGCACATGTTCGGCGAGGCGGGGCCTGCGAGCGCGGCCA
CCGAGAATCGGACGGGGGTAGTCTCAAGCTGGCCGGCCTGCTCTGGTGCCTGGCCTCGCGCCGCCGTGTA
TCGCCCCGCCCTGGGCGGCAAGGCTGGCCCGGTCGGCACCAGTTGCGTGAGCGGAAAGATGGCCGCTTCC
CGGCCCTGCTGCAGGGAGCTCAAAATGGAGGACGCGGCGCTCGGGAGAGCGGGCGGGTGAGTCACCCACA
CAAAGGAAAAGGGCCTTTCCGTCCTCAGCCGTCGCTTCATGTGACTCCACGGAGTACCGGGCGCCGTCCA
GGCACCTCGATTAGTTCTCGAGCTTTTGGAGTACGTCGTCTTTAGGTTGGGGGGAGGGGTTTTATGCGAT
GGAGTTTCCCCACACTGAGTGGGTGGAGACTGAAGTTAGGCCAGCTTGGCACTTGATGTAATTCTCCTTG
GAATTTGCCCTTTTTGAGTTTGGATCTTGGTTCATTCTCAAGCCTCAGACAGTGGTTCAAAGTTTTTTTC
TTCCATTTCAGGTGTCGTGAGGATCCGCCGCCATGGGTAAGCCTATCCCTAACCCTCTCCTCGGTCTCGA
TTCTACGGGGGGCGGAGGGGGTGGGCCCATGACGCAGCAGCCCCAGGAGGACTTTGAGAGGAGCGTGGAG
GATGCCCAGGCCTGGATGAAGGTGATACAGGAGCAGCTTCAGGTCAATGACAACACGAAGGGGCCCCGAG
CGGCCCTGGAGGCAAGGCTTCGAGAGACAGAGAAAATCTGCCAGCTGGAGTCTGAAGGAATGGTGAAGGT
GGAACTGGTCCTGCGGGCGGCGGAGGCCCTCTTGGCAACTTGCCAGGAGGGCCAGAAACCTGAGATCCTG
GCCCGGCTGAGGGATATCAAGTCTCAGTGGGAGGAGACGGTCACCTACATGACCCACTGCCACAGTCGCA
TCGAGTGGGTGTGGCTGCACTGGAGTGAGTACCTGCTGGCCCAGGATGAGTTTTACCGCTGGTTCCAGAA
GATGGTGGTCGCACTGGAGCCCCCCGTGGAGCTGCAGCTGGGCTTGAAGGAGAAGCAATGGCAGCTGAGC
CACGCCCAGGTGCTGCTGCACAACGTGGACAATCAGGCTGTGCTCCTGGACAGGCTGTTGGAGGAGGCGG
GCTCCCTGTTCAGCAGGATCGGAGACCCCAGCGTGGATGAAGATGCCCAGAAGAGGATGAAGGCTGAGTA
CGATGCCGTGAAGGCCAGAGCCCAGCGCAGGGTGGACCTCCTGGCCCAGGTGGCCCAGGACCATGAGCAG
TACCGGGAGGACGTGAATGAGTTCCAGCTGTGGCTGAAGGCGGTGGTGGAGAAGGTGCACAGCTGTCTGG
GGCGGAACTGCAAGCTGGCCACAGAACTTCGTCTCTCTACGCTGCAGGACATCGCCAAGGATTTCCCTAG
GGGTGAGGAGTCTCTGAAAAGATTGGAGGAACAGGCTGTGGGTGTCATTCAAAACACCTCTCCCTTGGGT
GCAGAGAAGATCTCAGGGGAGCTGGAGGAGATGCGGGGTGTCCTGGAGAAGCTGAGAGTCCTCTGGAAAG
AGGAGGAAGGGAGGCTGCGGGGCCTGCTCCAGTCCAGGGGGGACTGTGAGCAGCAGATCCAACAGCTGGA
GGCAGAACTGGGAGACTTCAAGAAAAGCCTTCAGAGGCTGGCCCAGGAGGGCTTGGAGCCCACGGTGAAG
ACAGCCACAGAGGATGAGCTGGTGGCCCAGTGGAGGCTGTTCTCGGGGACTCGGGCTGCACTGGCTTCAG
AGGAACCCCGTGTAGACCGGTTACAAACTCAACTGAAGAAACTTGTCACCTTCCCGGACCTGCAGTCACT
CTCTGACAGCGTGGTAGCCACCATTCAGGAATACCAAAGTATGAAGGGGAAGAATACCAGGCTCCACAAT
GCGACCCGGGCAGAGCTGTGGCAGCGTTTCCAGCGGCCCCTAAATGACCTGCAGCTGTGGAAGGCCCTGG
CCCAGAGGCTCCTGGACATCACGGCCAGCCTGCCTGACCTGGCCTCCATTCACACCTTTCTACCCCAGAT
TGAGGCGGCCCTCACGGAAAGCTCTCGCCTGAAAGAGCAGCTGGCGATGCTGCAGCTGAAGACCGACCTG
CTGGGCAGCATCTTTGGCCAGGAGAGAGCAGCCACCCTCCTGGAGCAGGTGACAAGTTCTGTGAGGGACA
GAGACCTACTGCATAACAGCCTTCTTCAGCGGAAGAGCAAACTTCAGAGCCTGCTTGTTCAGCACAAGGA
CTTTGGGGTGGCTTTTGATCCCCTAAACAGGAAGCTCCTAGACCTCCAGGCCAGGATCCAAGCAGAGAAA
GGGCTTCCGAGGGACCTTCCTGGAAAGCAGGTCCAGCTCCTAAGGTTGCAGGGGCTGCAGGAAGAGGGGC
TGGATCTGGGGACACAGATCGAGGCTGTGAGGCCTCTTGCCCATGGGAACTCTAAGCACCAGCAGAAAGT
AGACCAGATCTCCTGTGACCAGCAAGCCCTGCAGAGGTCCCTGGAGGATCTCGTGGACAGGTGTCAGCAG
AACGTACGGGAACATTGTACCTTCAGTCACAGGCTGTCGGAGCTGCAGCTATGGATCACCATGGCCACAC
AGACATTAGAGTCACACCAAGGGGATGTGCGTCTGTGGGATGCTGAGTCCCAAGAGGCTGGACTCGAGAC
GCTGCTGTCTGAAATCCCAGAGAAAGAGGTCCAGGTGTCCCTGCTCCAAGCACTGGGCCAGCTTGTGATG
AAGAAGTCTTCCCCAGAAGGGGCAACCATGGTCCAGGAGGAGCTGAGGAAGCTGATGGAGTCTTGGCAGG
CCCTGCGGCTGCTAGAGGAGAACATGCTGAGTCTCATGAGAAACCAGCAGCTGCAGAGGACAGAGGTGGA
CACGGGGAAGAAGCAGGTGTTCACCAACAACATCCCAAAGGCCGGCTTTCTCATCAACCCTCAGGACCCC
ATTCCCAGGAGACAGCATGGGGCAAACCCACTGGAAGGACACGACCTCCCTGAAGATCATCCCCAGCTCC
TGAGGGACTTTGAACAGTGGCTGCAGGCAGAAAACTCCAAGCTACGTAGAATCATCACAATGAGAGTGGC
CACAGCCAAGGACTTGAGGACCAGAGAGGTGAAGCTGCAGGAGCTGGAGGCCCGAATCCCAGAAGGCCAG
CACCTCTTTGAGAACCTGCTTCGTCTCAGGCCGGCAAGGGACCCCTCCAACGAGCTGGAAGATCTGCGCT
ACCGGTGGATGCTGTACAAGTCCAAGCTCAAGGACTCTGGCCACCTGCTGACCGAGAGTTCTCCGGGGGA
GCTGACTGCATTCCAGAAGAGTCGGAGGCAGAAGCGGTGGAGTCCCTGCTCTCTCCTACAGAAAGCATGC
CGTGTGGCACTGCCATTGCAGCTGTTGCTCCTGCTCTTTCTGCTGCTGCTGTTCCTGCTGCCGGCCGGCG
AGGAGGAGCGCAGCTGCGCCCTGGCCAACAACTTCGCCCGCTCCTTTGCGCTCATGCTTCGGTACAATGG
CCCCCCGCCCACCTAGTGATGGGCCGCGACGATGTTTAAACTTCGAAACGCGTGAATTCCTCGAGGGCGG
CCGCTCTAGAGTCGACGGGCCGCGGTAACAATTGTTAACTAACTTAAGCTAGCAACGGTTTCCCTCTAGC
GGGATCAATTCCGCCCCCCCCCCCTAACGTTACTGGCCGAAGCCGCTTGGAATAAGGCCGGTGTGCGTTT
GTCTATATGTTATTTTCCACCATATTGCCGTCTTTTGGCAATGTGAGGGCCCGGAAACCTGGCCCTGTCT
TCTTGACGAGCATTCCTAGGGGTCTTTCCCCTCTCGCCAAAGGAATGCAAGGTCTGTTGAATGTCGTGAA
GGAAGCAGTTCCTCTGGAAGCTTCTTGAAGACAAACAACGTCTGTAGCGACCCTTTGCAGGCAGCGGAAC
CCCCCACCTGGCGACAGGTGCCTCTGCGGCCAAAAGCCACGTGTATAAGATACACCTGCAAAGGCGGCAC
AACCCCAGTGCCACGTTGTGAGTTGGATAGTTGTGGAAAGAGTCAAATGGCTCTCCTCAAGCGTATTCAA
CAAGGGGCTGAAGGATGCCCAGAAGGTACCCCATTGTATGGGATCTGATCTGGGGCCTCGGTGCACATGC
TTTACATGTGTTTAGTCGAGGTTAAAAAAACGTCTAGGCCCCCCGAACCACGGGGACGTGGTTTTCCTTT
GAAAAACACGATAATACCATGACCGAGTACAAGCCCACGGTGCGCCTCGCCACCCGCGACGACGTCCCCA
GGGCCGTACGCACCCTCGCCGCCGCGTTCGCCGACTACCCCGCCACGCGCCACACCGTCGATCCGGACCG
CCACATCGAGCGGGTCACCGAGCTGCAAGAACTCTTCCTCACGCGCGTCGGGCTCGACATCGGCAAGGTG
TGGGTCGCGGACGACGGCGCCGCGGTGGCGGTCTGGACCACGCCGGAGAGCGTCGAAGCGGGGGCGGTGT
TCGCCGAGATCGGCCCGCGCATGGCCGAGTTGAGCGGTTCCCGGCTGGCCGCGCAGCAACAGATGGAAGG
CCTCCTGGCGCCGCACCGGCCCAAGGAGCCCGCGTGGTTCCTGGCCACCGTCGGCGTCTCGCCCGACCAC
CAGGGCAAGGGTCTGGGCAGCGCCGTCGTGCTCCCCGGAGTGGAGGCGGCCGAGCGCGCCGGGGTGCCCG
CCTTCCTGGAGACCTCCGCGCCCCGCAACCTCCCCTTCTACGAGCGGCTCGGCTTCACCGTCACCGCCGA
CGTCGAGGTGCCCGAAGGACCGCGCACCTGGTGCATGACCCGCAAGCCCGGTGCCTGACCCGGGCGGGGC
GCGTCTGGAACAATCAACCTCTGGATTACAAAATTTGTGAAAGATTGACTGGTATTCTTAACTATGTTGC
TCCTTTTACGCTATGTGGATACGCTGCTTTAATGCCTTTGTATCATGCTATTGCTTCCCGTATGGCTTTC
ATTTTCTCCTCCTTGTATAAATCCTGGTTGCTGTCTCTTTATGAGGAGTTGTGGCCCGTTGTCAGGCAAC
GTGGCGTGGTGTGCACTGTGTTTGCTGACGCAACCCCCACTGGTTGGGGCATTGCCACCACCTGTCAGCT
CCTTTCCGGGACTTTCGCTTTCCCCCTCCCTATTGCCACGGCGGAACTCATCGCCGCCTGCCTTGCCCGC
TGCTGGACAGGGGCTCGGCTGTTGGGCACTGACAATTCCGTGGTGTTGTCGGGGAAGCTGACGTCCTTTC
CATGGCTGCTCGCCTGTGTTGCCACCTGGATTCTGCGCGGGACGTCCTTCTGCTACGTCCCTTCGGCCCT
CAATCCAGCGGACCTTCCTTCCCGCGGCCTGCTGCCGGCTCTGCGGCCTCTTCCGCGTCTTCGCCTTCGC
CCTCAGACGAGTCGGATCTCCCTTTGGGCCGCCTCCCCGCCTGGAATTAATTCTGCAGTCGAGACCTAGA
AAAACATGGAGCAATCACAAGTAGCAATACAGCAGCTACCAATGCTGATTGTGCCTGGCTAGAAGCACAA
GAGGAGGAGGAGGTGGGTTTTCCAGTCACACCTCAGGTACCTTTAAGACCAATGACTTACAAGGCAGCTG
TAGATCTTAGCCACTTTTTAAAAGAAAAGAGGGGACTGGAAGGGCTAATTCACTCCCAACGAAGACAAGA
TATCCTTGATCTGTGGATCTACCACACACAAGGCTACTTCCCTGATTAGCAGAACTACACACCAGGGCCA
GGGGTCAGATATCCACTGACCTTTGGATGGTGCTACAAGCTAGTACCAGTTGAGCCAGATAAGGTAGAAG
AGGCCAATAAAGGAGAGAACACCAGCTTGTTACACCCTGTGAGCCTGCATGGGATGGATGACCCGGAGAG
AGAAGTGTTAGAGTGGAGGTTTGACAGCCGCCTAGCATTTCATCACGTGGCCCGAGAGCTGCATCCGGAG
TACTTCAAGAACTGCTGATATCGAGCTTGCTACAAGGGACTTTCCGCTGGGGACTTTCCAGGGAGGCGTG
GCCTGGGCGGGACTGGGGAGTGGCGAGCCCTCAGATCCTGCATATAAGCAGCTGCTTTTTGCCTGTACTG
GGTCTCTCTGGTTAGACCAGATCTGAGCCTGGGAGCTCTCTGGCTAACTAGGGAACCCACTGCTTAAGCC
TCAATAAAGCTTGCCTTGAGTGCTTCAAGTAGTGTGTGCCCGTCTGTTGTGTGACTCTGGTAACTAGAGA
TCCCTCAGACCCTTTTAGTCAGTGTGGAAAATCTCTAGCAGTAGTAGTTCATGTCATCTTATTATTCAGT
ATTTATAACTTGCAAAGAAATGAATATCAGAGAGTGAGAGGCCTTGACATTGCTAGCGTTTACCGTCGAC
CTCTAGCTAGAGCTTGGCGTAATCATGGTCATAGCTGTTTCCTGTGTGAAATTGTTATCCGCTCACAATT
CCACACAACATACGAGCCGGAAGCATAAAGTGTAAAGCCTGGGGTGCCTAATGAGTGAGCTAACTCACAT
TAATTGCGTTGCGCTCACTGCCCGCTTTCCAGTCGGGAAACCTGTCGTGCCAGCTGCATTAATGAATCGG
CCAACGCGCGGGGAGAGGCGGTTTGCGTATTGGGCGCTCTTCCGCTTCCTCGCTCACTGACTCGCTGCGC
TCGGTCGTTCGGCTGCGGCGAGCGGTATCAGCTCACTCAAAGGCGGTAATACGGTTATCCACAGAATCAG
GGGATAACGCAGGAAAGAACATGTGAGCAAAAGGCCAGCAAAAGGCCAGGAACCGTAAAAAGGCCGCGTT
GCTGGCGTTTTTCCATAGGCTCCGCCCCCCTGACGAGCATCACAAAAATCGACGCTCAAGTCAGAGGTGG
CGAAACCCGACAGGACTATAAAGATACCAGGCGTTTCCCCCTGGAAGCTCCCTCGTGCGCTCTCCTGTTC
CGACCCTGCCGCTTACCGGATACCTGTCCGCCTTTCTCCCTTCGGGAAGCGTGGCGCTTTCTCATAGCTC
ACGCTGTAGGTATCTCAGTTCGGTGTAGGTCGTTCGCTCCAAGCTGGGCTGTGTGCACGAACCCCCCGTT
CAGCCCGACCGCTGCGCCTTATCCGGTAACTATCGTCTTGAGTCCAACCCGGTAAGACACGACTTATCGC
CACTGGCAGCAGCCACTGGTAACAGGATTAGCAGAGCGAGGTATGTAGGCGGTGCTACAGAGTTCTTGAA
GTGGTGGCCTAACTACGGCTACACTAGAAGAACAGTATTTGGTATCTGCGCTCTGCTGAAGCCAGTTACC
TTCGGAAAAAGAGTTGGTAGCTCTTGATCCGGCAAACAAACCACCGCTGGTAGCGGTGGTTTTTTTGTTT
GCAAGCAGCAGATTACGCGCAGAAAAAAAGGATCTCAAGAAGATCCTTTGATCTTTTCTACGGGGTCTGA
CGCTCAGTGGAACGAAAACTCACGTTAAGGGATTTTGGTCATGAGATTATCAAAAAGGATCTTCACCTAG
ATCCTTTTAAATTAAAAATGAAGTTTTAAATCAATCTAAAGTATATATGAGTAAACTTGGTCTGACAGTT
ACCAATGCTTAATCAGTGAGGCACCTATCTCAGCGATCTGTCTATTTCGTTCATCCATAGTTGCCTGACT
CCCCGTCGTGTAGATAACTACGATACGGGAGGGCTTACCATCTGGCCCCAGTGCTGCAATGATACCGCGA
GACCCACGCTCACCGGCTCCAGATTTATCAGCAATAAACCAGCCAGCCGGAAGGGCCGAGCGCAGAAGTG
GTCCTGCAACTTTATCCGCCTCCATCCAGTCTATTAATTGTTGCCGGGAAGCTAGAGTAAGTAGTTCGCC
AGTTAATAGTTTGCGCAACGTTGTTGCCATTGCTACAGGCATCGTGGTGTCACGCTCGTCGTTTGGTATG
GCTTCATTCAGCTCCGGTTCCCAACGATCAAGGCGAGTTACATGATCCCCCATGTTGTGCAAAAAAGCGG
TTAGCTCCTTCGGTCCTCCGATCGTTGTCAGAAGTAAGTTGGCCGCAGTGTTATCACTCATGGTTATGGC
AGCACTGCATAATTCTCTTACTGTCATGCCATCCGTAAGATGCTTTTCTGTGACTGGTGAGTACTCAACC
AAGTCATTCTGAGAATAGTGTATGCGGCGACCGAGTTGCTCTTGCCCGGCGTCAATACGGGATAATACCG
CGCCACATAGCAGAACTTTAAAAGTGCTCATCATTGGAAAACGTTCTTCGGGGCGAAAACTCTCAAGGAT
CTTACCGCTGTTGAGATCCAGTTCGATGTAACCCACTCGTGCACCCAACTGATCTTCAGCATCTTTTACT
TTCACCAGCGTTTCTGGGTGAGCAAAAACAGGAAGGCAAAATGCCGCAAAAAAGGGAATAAGGGCGACAC
GGAAATGTTGAATACTCATACTCTTCCTTTTTCAATATTATTGAAGCATTTATCAGGGTTATTGTCTCAT
GAGCGGATACATATTTGAATGTATTTAGAAAAATAAACAAATAGGGGTTCCGCGCACATTTCCCCGAAAA
GTGCCACCTGACGTCGACGGATCGGGAGATCAACTTGTTTATTGCAGCTTATAATGGTTACAAATAAAGC
AATAGCATCACAAATTTCACAAATAAAGCATTTTTTTCACTGCATTCTAGTTGTGGTTTGTCCAAACTCA
TCAATGTATCTTATCATGTCTGGATCAACTGGATAACTCAAGCTAACCAAAATCATCCCAAACTTCCCAC
CCCATACCCTATTACCACTGCCAATTACCTGTGGTTTCATTTACTCTAAACCTGTGATTCCTCTGAATTA
TTTTCATTTTAAAGAAATTGTATTTGTTAAATATGTACTACAAACTTAGTAGT
Features (pLannotate 1.2.2; 24 found; start..end, strand, type, name):
    377..634     +  LTR            5' LTR (truncated): truncated 5' long terminal repeat (LTR) from HIV-1
    681..806     +  misc_feature   HIV-1 Ψ: packaging signal of human immunodeficiency virus type 1
    790..1128    +  CDS            HIV-1 gag (fragment): gag protein from human immunodeficiency virus 1; gag
   1303..1536    +  misc_feature   RRE: The Rev response element (RRE) of HIV-1 allows for Rev-dependent mRNA export from the nucleus to the cytoplasm.
   1913..2013    +  CDS            Rev (fragment): human immunodeficiency virus 1 (HIV-1) Rev protein; rev; enhances nuclear export of unspliced and incompletely spliced viral mRNAs
   2028..2143    +  misc_feature   cPPT/CTS: central polypurine tract and central termination sequence of HIV-1 (lacking the first T)
   2221..2432    +  promoter       EF-1α core promoter: core promoter for human elongation factor EF-1α
   2433..3371    +  intron         EF-1α intron A: intron upstream of the start codon of human EF-1α
   3396..3437    +  CDS            V5 tag: epitope tag from simian virus 5
   3459..6383    +  CDS            Syne3: SYNE3_MOUSE - Experimental evidence at protein level: Swiss-Prot protein existence level 1. As a component of the LINC (LInker of Nucleoskeleton and Cytoskeleton) complex involved in the connection between the nuclear lamina and the cytoskeleton. The nucleocytoplasmic interactions established by the LINC complex play an important role in the transmission of mechanical forces across the nuclear envelope and in nuclear movement and positioning. Probable anchoring protein which tethers the nucleus to the cytoskeleton by binding PLEC which can associate with the intermediate filament system. Plays
   6525..7086    +  misc_feature   IRES: internal ribosome entry site (IRES) of the encephalomyocarditis virus (EMCV)
   7089..7688    +  CDS            PuroR: puromycin N-acetyltransferase; pac from Streptomyces alboniger; confers resistance to puromycin
   7712..8300    +  misc_feature   WPRE: woodchuck hepatitis virus posttranscriptional regulatory element
   8317..8835    +  CDS            nef (fragment): NEF_HV1BR - Experimental evidence at protein level: Swiss-Prot protein existence level 1. Extracellular Nef protein targets CD4(+) T-lymphocytes for apoptosis by interacting with CXCR4 surface receptors (PubMed:14990729). From Human immunodeficiency virus type 1 group M subtype B (isolate BRU/LAI) (HIV-1).
   8883..9140    +  LTR            5' LTR (truncated): truncated 5' long terminal repeat (LTR) from HIV-1
   9290..9312    -  protein_bind   lac operator (fragment): The lac repressor binds to the lac operator to inhibit transcription in E. coli. This inhibition can be relieved by adding lactose or isopropyl-β-D-thiogalactopyranoside (IPTG). lac repressor encoded by lacI
   9316..9346    -  promoter       lac promoter: promoter for the E. coli lac operon
   9361..9382    -  protein_bind   CAP binding site: CAP binding activates transcription in the presence of cAMP. E. coli catabolite activator protein
   9395..9487    -  CDS            lacI (fragment): lac repressor; lacI; The lac repressor binds to the lac operator to inhibit transcription in E. coli. This inhibition can be relieved by adding lactose or isopropyl-β-D-thiogalactopyranoside (IPTG).
   9670..10258   -  rep_origin     ori: high-copy-number ColE1/pMB1/pBR322/pUC origin of replication
  10429..11289   -  CDS            AmpR: β-lactamase; bla; confers resistance to ampicillin, carbenicillin, and related antibiotics
  11290..11394   -  promoter       AmpR promoter: bla
  11442..11576   +  polyA_signal   SV40 poly(A) signal: SV40 polyadenylation signal
  11743..329     +  CDS            nef (fragment) (across the origin): NEF_HV1BR - Experimental evidence at protein level: Swiss-Prot protein existence level 1. Extracellular Nef protein targets CD4(+) T-lymphocytes for apoptosis by interacting with CXCR4 surface receptors (PubMed:14990729). From Human immunodeficiency virus type 1 group M subtype B (isolate BRU/LAI) (HIV-1).
