[The description below was written by a language model from this plasmid's Addgene catalogue record and pLannotate feature annotations shown in this document.]
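Description:
pLV V5-Nesprin-3 is an HIV-1-based lentiviral transfer plasmid for mammalian expression, built on the pLV-EF1a-IRES-Puro backbone and carrying mouse Syne3 (nesprin-3, KASH3) with an N-terminal V5 epitope tag, inserted by Gibson cloning. In bacteria it is maintained through a high-copy ColE1/pUC-type origin and selected with ampicillin via β-lactamase. Remnants of the lac promoter/operator region and an SV40 polyadenylation signal lie in the plasmid backbone outside the viral segment.

The viral segment of the 11.7 kb sequence is bounded by two LTR elements, both annotated as truncated HIV-1 LTRs and each preceded by sequence matching a nef fragment. The record does not state whether the vector is self-inactivating. Downstream of the first LTR are the Ψ packaging signal with a partial gag sequence, the Rev response element for Rev-dependent nuclear export of the genomic RNA, and the cPPT/CTS, which aids nuclear import of the reverse-transcribed genome. The expression cassette uses the human EF-1α core promoter with its intron A to drive a single bicistronic transcript. V5-Syne3 is translated first, and an EMCV IRES then directs translation of puromycin N-acetyltransferase, so puromycin resistance is linked to transgene expression. A WPRE follows to enhance transcript stability and expression.

Syne3 encodes a KASH-domain component of the LINC complex that links the nucleus to the cytoskeleton, notably through plectin and intermediate filaments. The construct suits production of lentiviral particles, with packaging functions supplied in trans, to generate puromycin-selected cells that stably express nesprin-3. The tagged protein can then be detected or immunoprecipitated through the V5 epitope.
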