Addgene plasmid #175136: pLV V5-Nesprin-3
Purpose: Lentiviral expression of V5-tagged mouse Syne3
Depositing lab: Larry Gerace. Depositing organization: Scripps California (The Scripps Research Institute).
Backbone
  Vector backbone: pLV-EF1a-IRES-Puro
  Backbone manufacturer: Tobias Meyer (Addgene plasmid # 85132)
  Vector type: Mammalian Expression, Lentiviral
Growth in bacteria
  Bacterial resistance: Ampicillin, 100 μg/mL
  Growth temperature: 30°C
  Growth strain: NEB Stable
  Copy number: High Copy
Gene/Insert
  Gene/Insert name: Syne3
  Species: M. musculus (mouse)
  Entrez Gene: Syne3 (a.k.a. KASH3, nesprin-3)
  Tag / fusion protein: V5 (N terminal on insert)
  Cloning method: Gibson Cloning
Terms and licenses: Academic/Nonprofit Terms; Industry Terms: Not Available to Industry
How to cite: pLV V5-Nesprin-3 was a gift from Larry Gerace (Addgene plasmid # 175136 ; http://n2t.net/addgene:175136 ; RRID:Addgene_175136)
